>Addgene plasmid #178220 | pLKO_AU1.HA.VSVg_mCherry-NLS | addgene full sequence | sequence record 352764 | Addgene NGS Result
TTCGGCCTATTGGTTAAAAAATGAGCTGATTTAACAAAAATTTAACGCGAATTTTAACAAAATATTAACG
CTTACAATTTAGGTGGCACTTTTCGGGGAAATGTGCGCGGAACCCCTATTTGTTTATTTTTCTAAATACA
TTCAAATATGTATCCGCTCATGAGACAATAACCCTGATAAATGCTTCAATAATATTGAAAAAGGAAGAGT
ATGAGTATTCAACATTTCCGTGTCGCCCTTATTCCCTTTTTTGCGGCATTTTGCCTTCCTGTTTTTGCTC
ACCCAGAAACGCTGGTGAAAGTAAAAGATGCTGAAGATCAGTTGGGTGCACGAGTGGGTTACATCGAACT
GGATCTCAACAGCGGTAAGATCCTTGAGAGTTTTCGCCCCGAAGAACGTTTTCCAATGATGAGCACTTTT
AAAGTTCTGCTATGTGGCGCGGTATTATCCCGTATTGACGCCGGGCAAGAGCAACTCGGTCGCCGCATAC
ACTATTCTCAGAATGACTTGGTTGAGTACTCACCAGTCACAGAAAAGCATCTTACGGATGGCATGACAGT
AAGAGAATTATGCAGTGCTGCCATAACCATGAGTGATAACACTGCGGCCAACTTACTTCTGACAACGATC
GGAGGACCGAAGGAGCTAACCGCTTTTTTGCACAACATGGGGGATCATGTAACTCGCCTTGATCGTTGGG
AACCGGAGCTGAATGAAGCCATACCAAACGACGAGCGTGACACCACGATGCCTGTAGCAATGGCAACAAC
GTTGCGCAAACTATTAACTGGCGAACTACTTACTCTAGCTTCCCGGCAACAATTAATAGACTGGATGGAG
GCGGATAAAGTTGCAGGACCACTTCTGCGCTCGGCCCTTCCGGCTGGCTGGTTTATTGCTGATAAATCTG
GAGCCGGTGAGCGTGGGTCTCGCGGTATCATTGCAGCACTGGGGCCAGATGGTAAGCCCTCCCGTATCGT
AGTTATCTACACGACGGGGAGTCAGGCAACTATGGATGAACGAAATAGACAGATCGCTGAGATAGGTGCC
TCACTGATTAAGCATTGGTAACTGTCAGACCAAGTTTACTCATATATACTTTAGATTGATTTAAAACTTC
ATTTTTAATTTAAAAGGATCTAGGTGAAGATCCTTTTTGATAATCTCATGACCAAAATCCCTTAACGTGA
GTTTTCGTTCCACTGAGCGTCAGACCCCGTAGAAAAGATCAAAGGATCTTCTTGAGATCCTTTTTTTCTG
CGCGTAATCTGCTGCTTGCAAACAAAAAAACCACCGCTACCAGCGGTGGTTTGTTTGCCGGATCAAGAGC
TACCAACTCTTTTTCCGAAGGTAACTGGCTTCAGCAGAGCGCAGATACCAAATACTGTTCTTCTAGTGTA
GCCGTAGTTAGGCCACCACTTCAAGAACTCTGTAGCACCGCCTACATACCTCGCTCTGCTAATCCTGTTA
CCAGTGGCTGCTGCCAGTGGCGATAAGTCGTGTCTTACCGGGTTGGACTCAAGACGATAGTTACCGGATA
AGGCGCAGCGGTCGGGCTGAACGGGGGGTTCGTGCACACAGCCCAGCTTGGAGCGAACGACCTACACCGA
ACTGAGATACCTACAGCGTGAGCTATGAGAAAGCGCCACGCTTCCCGAAGGGAGAAAGGCGGACAGGTAT
CCGGTAAGCGGCAGGGTCGGAACAGGAGAGCGCACGAGGGAGCTTCCAGGGGGAAACGCCTGGTATCTTT
ATAGTCCTGTCGGGTTTCGCCACCTCTGACTTGAGCGTCGATTTTTGTGATGCTCGTCAGGGGGGCGGAG
CCTATGGAAAAACGCCAGCAACGCGGCCTTTTTACGGTTCCTGGCCTTTTGCTGGCCTTTTGCTCACATG
TTCTTTCCTGCGTTATCCCCTGATTCTGTGGATAACCGTATTACCGCCTTTGAGTGAGCTGATACCGCTC
GCCGCAGCCGAACGACCGAGCGCAGCGAGTCAGTGAGCGAGGAAGCGGAAGAGCGCCCAATACGCAAACC
GCCTCTCCCCGCGCGTTGGCCGATTCATTAATGCAGCTGGCACGACAGGTTTCCCGACTGGAAAGCGGGC
AGTGAGCGCAACGCAATTAATGTGAGTTAGCTCACTCATTAGGCACCCCAGGCTTTACACTTTATGCTTC
CGGCTCGTATGTTGTGTGGAATTGTGAGCGGATAACAATTTCACACAGGAAACAGCTATGACCATGATTA
CGCCAAGCGCGCAATTAACCCTCACTAAAGGGAACAAAAGCTGGAGCTGCAAGCTTAATGTAGTCTTATG
CAATACTCTTGTAGTCTTGCAACATGGTAACGATGAGTTAGCAACATGCCTTACAAGGAGAGAAAAAGCA
CCGTGCATGGCGATTGGTGGAAGTAAGGTGGTACGATCGTGCCTTATTAGGAAGGCAACAGACGGGTCTG
ACATGGATTGGACGAACCACTGAATTGCCGCATTGCAGAGATATTGTATTTAAGTGCCTAGCTCGATACA
TAAACGGGTCTCTCTGGTTAGACCAGATCTGAGCCTGGGAGCTCTCTGGCTAACTAGGGAACCCACTGCT
TAAGCCTCAATAAAGCTTGCCTTGAGTGCTTCAAGTAGTGTGTGCCCGTCTGTTGTGTGACTCTGGTAAC
TAGAGATCCCTCAGACCCTTTTAGTCAGTGTGGAAAATCTCTAGCAGTGGCGCCCGAACAGGGACTTGAA
AGCGAAAGGGAAACCAGAGGAGCTCTCTCGACGCAGGACTCGGCTTGCTGAAGCGCGCACGGCAAGAGGC
GAGGGGCGGCGACTGGTGAGTACGCCAAAAATTTTGACTAGCGGAGGCTAGAAGGAGAGAGATGGGTGCG
AGAGCGTCAGTATTAAGCGGGGGAGAATTAGATCGCGATGGGAAAAAATTCGGTTAAGGCCAGGGGGAAA
GAAAAAATATAAATTAAAACATATAGTATGGGCAAGCAGGGAGCTAGAACGATTCGCAGTTAATCCTGGC
CTGTTAGAAACATCAGAAGGCTGTAGACAAATACTGGGACAGCTACAACCATCCCTTCAGACAGGATCAG
AAGAACTTAGATCATTATATAATACAGTAGCAACCCTCTATTGTGTGCATCAAAGGATAGAGATAAAAGA
CACCAAGGAAGCTTTAGACAAGATAGAGGAAGAGCAAAACAAAAGTAAGACCACCGCACAGCAAGCGGCC
GCTGATCTTCAGACCTGGAGGAGGAGATATGAGGGACAATTGGAGAAGTGAATTATATAAATATAAAGTA
GTAAAAATTGAACCATTAGGAGTAGCACCCACCAAGGCAAAGAGAAGAGTGGTGCAGAGAGAAAAAAGAG
CAGTGGGAATAGGAGCTTTGTTCCTTGGGTTCTTGGGAGCAGCAGGAAGCACTATGGGCGCAGCGTCAAT
GACGCTGACGGTACAGGCCAGACAATTATTGTCTGGTATAGTGCAGCAGCAGAACAATTTGCTGAGGGCT
ATTGAGGCGCAACAGCATCTGTTGCAACTCACAGTCTGGGGCATCAAGCAGCTCCAGGCAAGAATCCTGG
CTGTGGAAAGATACCTAAAGGATCAACAGCTCCTGGGGATTTGGGGTTGCTCTGGAAAACTCATTTGCAC
CACTGCTGTGCCTTGGAATGCTAGTTGGAGTAATAAATCTCTGGAACAGATTTGGAATCACACGACCTGG
ATGGAGTGGGACAGAGAAATTAACAATTACACAAGCTTAATACACTCCTTAATTGAAGAATCGCAAAACC
AGCAAGAAAAGAATGAACAAGAATTATTGGAATTAGATAAATGGGCAAGTTTGTGGAATTGGTTTAACAT
AACAAATTGGCTGTGGTATATAAAATTATTCATAATGATAGTAGGAGGCTTGGTAGGTTTAAGAATAGTT
TTTGCTGTACTTTCTATAGTGAATAGAGTTAGGCAGGGATATTCACCATTATCGTTTCAGACCCACCTCC
CAACCCCGAGGGGACCCGACAGGCCCGAAGGAATAGAAGAAGAAGGTGGAGAGAGAGACAGAGACAGATC
CATTCGATTAGTGAACGGATCTCGACGGTATCGATCACGAGACTAGTATCGAGCGGCCGCCCCCTTCACC
GAGGGCCTATTTCCCATGATTCCTTCATATTTGCATATACGATACAAGGCTGTTAGAGAGATAATTGGAA
TTAATTTGACTGTAAACACAAAGATATTAGTACAAAATACGTGACGTAGAAAGTAATAATTTCTTGGGTA
GTTTGCAGTTTTAAAATTATGTTTTAAAATGGACTATCATATGCTTACCGTAACTTGAAAGTATTTCGAT
TTCTTGGCTTTATATATCTTGTGGAAAGGACGAAACACCGGGTCTTCGAGAAGACCTGTTTTAGAGCTAG
AAATAGCAAGTTAAAATAAGGCTAGTCCGTTATCAACTTGAAAAAGTGGCACCGAGTCGGTGCTTTTTTT
AATTCTCGACCTCGAGACAAATGGCAGTATTCATCCACAATTTTAAAAGAAAAGGGGGGATTGGGGGGTA
CAGTGCAGGGGAAAGAATAGTAGACATAATAGCAACAGACATACAAACTAAAGAATTACAAAAACAAATT
ACAAAAATTCAAAATTTTCGGGTTTATTACAGGGACAGCAGAGATCCACTTTGGCCGCGGCTCGAGGCGA
TAAGCTTTGCAAAGATGGATAAAGTTTTAAACAGAGAGGAATCTTTGCAGCTAATGGACCTTCTAGGTCT
TGAAAGGAGTGGGAATTGGCTCCGGTGCCCGTCAGTGGGCAGAGCGCACATCGCCCACAGTCCCCGAGAA
GTTGGGGGGAGGGGTCGGCAATTGAACCGGTGCCTAGAGAAGGTGGCGCGGGGTAAACTGGGAAAGTGAT
GTCGTGTACTGGCTCCGCCTTTTTCCCGAGGGTGGGGGAGAACCGTATATAAGTGCAGTAGTCGCCGTGA
ACGTTCTTTTTCGCAACGGGTTTGCCGCCAGAACACAGGTAAGTGCCGTGTGTGGTTCCCGCGGGCCTGG
CCTCTTTACGGGTTATGGCCCTTGCGTGCCTTGAATTACTTCCACCTGGCTGCAGTACGTGATTCTTGAT
CCCGAGCTTCGGGTTGGAAGTGGGTGGGAGAGTTCGAGGCCTTGCGCTTAAGGAGCCCCTTCGCCTCGTG
CTTGAGTTGAGGCCTGGCCTGGGCGCTGGGGCCGCCGCGTGCGAATCTGGTGGCACCTTCGCGCCTGTCT
CGCTGCTTTCGATAAGTCTCTAGCCATTTAAAATTTTTGATGACCTGCTGCGACGCTTTTTTTCTGGCAA
GATAGTCTTGTAAATGCGGGCCAAGATCTGCACACTGGTATTTCGGTTTTTGGGGCCGCGGGCGGCGACG
GGGCCCGTGCGTCCCAGCGCACATGTTCGGCGAGGCGGGGCCTGCGAGCGCGGCCACCGAGAATCGGACG
GGGGTAGTCTCAAGCTGGCCGGCCTGCTCTGGTGCCTGGCCTCGCGCCGCCGTGTATCGCCCCGCCCTGG
GCGGCAAGGCTGGCCCGGTCGGCACCAGTTGCGTGAGCGGAAAGATGGCCGCTTCCCGGCCCTGCTGCAG
GGAGCTCAAAATGGAGGACGCGGCGCTCGGGAGAGCGGGCGGGTGAGTCACCCACACAAAGGAAAAGGGC
CTTTCCGTCCTCAGCCGTCGCTTCATGTGACTCCACGGAGTACCGGGCGCCGTCCAGGCACCTCGATTAG
TTCTCGAGCTTTTGGAGTACGTCGTCTTTAGGTTGGGGGGAGGGGTTTTATGCGATGGAGTTTCCCCACA
CTGAGTGGGTGGAGACTGAAGTTAGGCCAGCTTGGCACTTGATGTAATTCTCCTTGGAATTTGCCCTTTT
TGAGTTTGGATCTTGGTTCATTCTCAAGCCTCAGACAGTGGTTCAAAGTTTTTTTCTTCCATTTCAGGTG
TCGTGAGGAATTCTGCAGTCGATCGACGGTACCGCGGGCCCGGGATCCACGGTCGCCACCATGGGCGACA
CCTATCGGTACATTGGAGGAGGCGGGGGAGGGTACCCATACGATGTGCCAGATTACGCTGGAGGAGGCGG
GGGAGGGTATACAGATATCGAAATGAATAGACTCGGAAAGGGCATGCTGATGGTGAGCAAGGGCGAGGAG
GATAACATGGCCATCATCAAGGAGTTCATGCGCTTCAAGGTGCACATGGAGGGCTCCGTGAACGGCCACG
AGTTCGAGATCGAGGGCGAGGGCGAGGGCCGCCCCTACGAGGGCACCCAGACCGCCAAGCTGAAGGTGAC
CAAGGGTGGCCCCCTGCCCTTCGCCTGGGACATCCTGTCCCCTCAGTTCATGTACGGCTCCAAGGCCTAC
GTGAAGCACCCCGCCGACATCCCCGACTACTTGAAGCTGTCCTTCCCCGAGGGCTTCAAGTGGGAGCGCG
TGATGAACTTCGAGGACGGCGGCGTGGTGACCGTGACCCAGGACTCCTCCCTGCAGGACGGCGAGTTCAT
CTACAAGGTGAAGCTGCGCGGCACCAACTTCCCCTCCGACGGCCCCGTAATGCAGAAGAAGACCATGGGC
TGGGAGGCCTCCTCCGAGCGGATGTACCCCGAGGACGGCGCCCTGAAGGGCGAGATCAAGCAGAGGCTGA
AGCTGAAGGACGGCGGCCACTACGACGCTGAGGTCAAGACCACCTACAAGGCCAAGAAGCCCGTGCAGCT
GCCCGGCGCCTACAACGTCAACATCAAGTTGGACATCACCTCCCACAACGAGGACTACACCATCGTGGAA
CAGTACGAACGCGCCGAGGGCCGCCACTCCACCGGCGGCATGGACGAGCTGTACAAGAAACGGCCAGCCG
AGGATATGGAGGAAGAACAAGCCTTTAAACGATCTCGATAAAGCGGCCGCGTCGACAATCAACCTCTGGA
TTACAAAATTTGTGAAAGATTGACTGGTATTCTTAACTATGTTGCTCCTTTTACGCTATGTGGATACGCT
GCTTTAATGCCTTTGTATCATGCTATTGCTTCCCGTATGGCTTTCATTTTCTCCTCCTTGTATAAATCCT
GGTTGCTGTCTCTTTATGAGGAGTTGTGGCCCGTTGTCAGGCAACGTGGCGTGGTGTGCACTGTGTTTGC
TGACGCAACCCCCACTGGTTGGGGCATTGCCACCACCTGTCAGCTCCTTTCCGGGACTTTCGCTTTCCCC
CTCCCTATTGCCACGGCGGAACTCATCGCCGCCTGCCTTGCCCGCTGCTGGACAGGGGCTCGGCTGTTGG
GCACTGACAATTCCGTGGTGTTGTCGGGGAAGCTGACGTCCTTTCCATGGCTGCTCGCCTGTGTTGCCAC
CTGGATTCTGCGCGGGACGTCCTTCTGCTACGTCCCTTCGGCCCTCAATCCAGCGGACCTTCCTTCCCGC
GGCCTGCTGCCGGCTCTGCGGCCTCTTCCGCATCTTCGCCTTCGCCCTCAGACGAGTCGGATCTCCCTTT
GGGCCGCCTCCCCGCCTGGGTACCTTTAAGACCAATGACTTACAAGGCAGCTGTAGATCTTAGCCACTTT
TTAAAAGAAAAGGGGGGACTGGAAGGGCTAATTCACTCCCAACGAAGATAAGATCTGCTTTTTGCTTGTA
CTGGGTCTCTCTGGTTAGACCAGATCTGAGCCTGGGAGCTCTCTGGCTAACTAGGGAACCCACTGCTTAA
GCCTCAATAAAGCTTGCCTTGAGTGCTTCAAGTAGTGTGTGCCCGTCTGTTGTGTGACTCTGGTAACTAG
AGATCCCTCAGACCCTTTTAGTCAGTGTGGAAAATCTCTAGCAGTAGTAGTTCATGTCATCTTATTATTC
AGTATTTATAACTTGCAAAGAAATGAATATCAGAGAGTGAGAGGAACTTGTTTATTGCAGCTTATAATGG
TTACAAATAAAGCAATAGCATCACAAATTTCACAAATAAAGCATTTTTTTCACTGCATTCTAGTTGTGGT
TTGTCCAAACTCATCAATGTATCTTATCATGTCTGGCTCTAGCTATCCCGCCCCTAACTCCGCCCATCCC
GCCCCTAACTCCGCCCAGTTCCGCCCATTCTCCGCCCCATGGCTGACTAATTTTTTTTATTTATGCAGAG
GCCGAGGCCGCCTCGGCCTCTGAGCTATTCCAGAAGTAGTGAGGAGGCTTTTTTGGAGGCCTAGGGACGT
ACCCAATTCGCCCTATAGTGAGTCGTATTACGCGCGCTCACTGGCCGTCGTTTTACAACGTCGTGACTGG
GAAAACCCTGGCGTTACCCAACTTAATCGCCTTGCAGCACATCCCCCTTTCGCCAGCTGGCGTAATAGCG
AAGAGGCCCGCACCGATCGCCCTTCCCAACAGTTGCGCAGCCTGAATGGCGAATGGG
[124 nt withheld, positions 8388-8511]
C
[91 nt withheld, positions 8513-8603]
A
[49 nt withheld, positions 8605-8653]
CCTTTGACGTTGGAGTCCACGTTCTTT
[37 nt withheld, positions 8681-8717]
ACCCTATCTCGGTCTATTCTTTTGATTTATAAGGGATTTTGCCGAT
Features (pLannotate 1.2.2; 30 found; start..end, strand, type, name):
    106..210     +  promoter       AmpR promoter: bla
    211..1071    +  CDS            AmpR: β-lactamase; bla; confers resistance to ampicillin, carbenicillin, and related antibiotics
   1242..1830    +  rep_origin     ori: high-copy-number ColE1/pMB1/pBR322/pUC origin of replication
   2013..2105    +  CDS            lacI (fragment): lac repressor; lacI; The lac repressor binds to the lac operator to inhibit transcription in E. coli. This inhibition can be relieved by adding lactose or isopropyl-β-D-thiogalactopyranoside (IPTG).
   2118..2139    +  protein_bind   CAP binding site: CAP binding activates transcription in the presence of cAMP. E. coli catabolite activator protein
   2154..2184    +  promoter       lac promoter: promoter for the E. coli lac operon
   2192..2208    +  protein_bind   lac operator: The lac repressor binds to the lac operator to inhibit transcription in E. coli. This inhibition can be relieved by adding lactose or isopropyl-β-D-thiogalactopyranoside (IPTG). lac repressor encoded by lacI
   2253..2271    +  promoter       T3 promoter: promoter for bacteriophage T3 RNA polymerase
   2299..2525    +  promoter       RSV promoter: Rous sarcoma virus enhancer/promoter
   2526..2706    +  LTR            5' LTR (truncated): truncated 5' long terminal repeat (LTR) from HIV-1
   2753..2878    +  misc_feature   HIV-1 Ψ: packaging signal of human immunodeficiency virus type 1
   2862..3225    +  CDS            HIV-1 gag (fragment): gag protein from human immunodeficiency virus 1; gag
   3371..3604    +  misc_feature   RRE: The Rev response element (RRE) of HIV-1 allows for Rev-dependent mRNA export from the nucleus to the cytoplasm.
   3981..4081    +  CDS            Rev (fragment): human immunodeficiency virus 1 (HIV-1) Rev protein; rev; enhances nuclear export of unspliced and incompletely spliced viral mRNAs
   4131..4371    +  promoter       U6 promoter: RNA polymerase III promoter for human U6 snRNA
   4398..4473    +  misc_RNA       gRNA scaffold: guide RNA scaffold for the Streptococcus pyogenes CRISPR/Cas9 system
   4521..4638    +  misc_feature   cPPT/CTS: central polypurine tract and central termination sequence of HIV-1
   4705..4771    +  CDS            small t antigen (fragment): SV40 (simian virus 40) small t antigen
   4778..5956    +  promoter       EF-1α promoter: strong constitutive promoter for human elongation factor EF-1α
   5973..5998    +  misc_feature   MCS (fragment): multiple cloning site
   6053..6079    +  CDS            3xHA (fragment): three tandem HA epitope tags
   6140..6847    +  CDS            mCherry: mCherry is a basic (constitutively fluorescent) red fluorescent protein published in 2004, derived from Discosoma sp.. It is reported to be a very rapidly-maturing monomer with low acid sensitivity.
   6917..7505    +  misc_feature   WPRE: woodchuck hepatitis virus posttranscriptional regulatory element
   7510..7647    +  CDS            nef (fragment): NEF_HV1LA - Experimental evidence at protein level: Swiss-Prot protein existence level 1. Extracellular Nef protein targets CD4(+) T-lymphocytes for apoptosis by interacting with CXCR4 surface receptors. From Human immunodeficiency virus type 1 group M subtype B (isolate Lai) (HIV-1).
   7633..7813    +  LTR            5' LTR (truncated): truncated 5' long terminal repeat (LTR) from HIV-1
   7885..8006    +  polyA_signal   SV40 poly(A) signal: SV40 polyadenylation signal
   8046..8181    +  rep_origin     SV40 ori: SV40 origin of replication
   8202..8220    -  promoter       T7 promoter: promoter for bacteriophage T7 RNA polymerase
   8228..8383    +  CDS            lacZα (fragment): LacZα fragment of β-galactosidase; lacZ fragment
   8388..53      +  rep_origin     f1 ori (across the origin) (sequence partly withheld): f1 bacteriophage origin of replication; arrow indicates direction of (+) strand synthesis
