[The description below was written by a language model from this plasmid's Addgene catalogue record and pLannotate feature annotations shown in this document.]
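Description:
pLKO_AU1.HA.VSVg_mCherry-NLS is a lentiviral transfer plasmid on a pLKO backbone that combines an sgRNA expression cassette with a "nuclear protein barcode" (nPC) reporter. It is maintained in E. coli through a high-copy ColE1/pUC-type origin and β-lactamase (ampicillin resistance). It also carries an f1 origin, an SV40 origin and remnants of a lac/lacZα cloning region flanked by T3 and T7 promoters. The viral portion has a third-generation-style layout. An RSV promoter drives a truncated HIV-1 5′ LTR, followed by the Ψ packaging signal with a gag fragment, the RRE for Rev-dependent export, and a cPPT/CTS. Downstream lie a WPRE, a truncated 3′ LTR (labelled as a 5′ LTR by the annotation tool) and an SV40 polyadenylation signal. No mammalian drug-selection marker is annotated, so transduced cells are followed through the reporter.

Two expression units sit between the LTRs. A human U6 Pol III promoter lies immediately upstream of the S. pyogenes Cas9 guide RNA scaffold, with a short gap between them where a guide sequence can be cloned. The EF-1α promoter then drives mCherry, which according to the record carries an N-terminal combination of AU1, HA and VSVg epitope tags and a C-terminal nuclear localization signal. Only the HA tag is picked up in the feature table, and the other tags and the NLS are not annotated. The specific epitope combination acts as an antibody-detectable barcode concentrated in the nucleus. Different tag combinations can therefore mark cells carrying different guides. The stated purpose is vector and cell tracking and spatial readout of CRISPR screens in tissue. Cas9 is not encoded and must be supplied separately.
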