Addgene plasmid #178220: pLKO_AU1.HA.VSVg_mCherry-NLS
Purpose: Nuclear Protein Barcode (nPC) for vector/cell tracking. Contains U6 trRNA cassette for sgRNA cloning. Enables spatial detection of CRISPR screens.
Depositing lab: Brian Brown. Depositing organization: Icahn School of Medicine at Mount Sinai. Publication: Spatial CRISPR genomics identifies regulators of the tumor microenvironment. Dhainaut M, Rose SA, Akturk G, Wroblewska A, Nielsen SR, Park ES, Buckup M, Roudko V, Pia L, Sweeney R, Le Berichel J, Wilk CM, Bektesevic A, Lee BH, Bhardwaj N, Rahman AH, Baccarini A, Gnjatic S, Pe'er D, Merad M, Brown BD. Cell. 2022 Mar 10. pii: S0092-8674(22)00195-7. doi: 10.1016/j.cell.2022.02.015. PubMed 35290801.
Backbone
  Vector backbone: pLKO
  Backbone size w/o insert (bp): 9000
  Vector type: Lentiviral
Growth in bacteria
  Bacterial resistance: Ampicillin, 100 μg/mL
  Growth temperature: 37°C
  Growth strain: NEB Stable
  Copy number: High Copy
Gene/Insert
  Gene/Insert name: nPC Tagged mCherry-NLS
  Species: H. sapiens (human)
  Insert size (bp): 1000
  Promoter: eF1a
  Tag / fusion protein: AU1.HA.VSVg (N terminal on insert); Nuclear Localization Signal (C terminal on insert)
  Cloning method: Restriction Enzyme; 5′ cloning site unknown (unknown if destroyed)
  Sequencing primers: 5′ cctttttgagtttggatcttggttcat
Terms and licenses: Academic/Nonprofit Terms; Industry Terms: Not Available to Industry
Depositor comments: Please visit https://www.biorxiv.org/content/10.1101/2021.07.13.451021v1 for bioRxiv preprint.
How to cite: pLKO_AU1.HA.VSVg_mCherry-NLS was a gift from Brian Brown (Addgene plasmid # 178220 ; http://n2t.net/addgene:178220 ; RRID:Addgene_178220)
